>Addgene plasmid #90205 | LP580 | addgene full sequence | sequence record 178315 | Addgene NGS Result
GTGATGCGGTTTTGGCAGTACATCAATGGGCGTGGATAGCGGTTTGACTCACGGGGATTTCCAAGTCTCC
ACCCCATTGACGTCAATGGGAGTTTGTTTTGGCACCAAAATCAACGGGACTTTCCAAAATGTCGTAACAA
CTCCGCCCCATTGACGCAAATGGGCGGTAGGCGTGTACGGTGGGAGGTCTATATAAGCAGAGCTCGTTTA
GTGAACCGTCAGATCGCCTGGAGACGCCATCCACGCTGTTTTGACCTCCATAGAAGACACCGGGACCGAT
CCAGCCTCCGGACTCTAGAGGATCCGGTACTAGAGGAACTGAAAAACCAGAAAGTTAACTGGTAAGTTTA
GTCTTTTTGTCTTTTATTTCAGGTCCCGGATCCGGTGGTGGTGCAAATCAAAGAACTGCTCCTCAGTGGA
TGTTGCCTTTACTTCTAGGCCTGTACGGAAGTGTTACTTCTGCTCTAAAAGCTGCGGAATTGTACCCGCG
GGCCCACCATGGCATCAATGCAGAAGCTGATCTCAGAGGAGGACCTGCTTATGGCCATGGAGGCCCGAAT
TCTTATGGAAGTGAATCCCCCTAAACAGGAGCACCTGCTGGCGCTAAAAGTGATGCGGCTGACTAAGCCT
ACTTTATTCACCAATATCCCAGTAACATGTGAAGAGAAAGACTTACCTGGAGATCTCTTTAACCAGCTGA
TGAGAGATGATCCTTCAACCGTTAATGGTGCAGAAGTTTTAATGTTGGGAGAAATGCTGACTTTACCACA
GAATTTTGGGAATATATTTTTGGGAGAGACCTTTTCCAGTTATATCAGCGTTCATAATGATAGCAATCAA
GTTGTAAAAGACATATTAGTAAAAGCTGATCTTCAGACAAGTTCTCAGCGTTTAAATCTTTCAGCCTCCA
ATGCTGCAGTGGCTGAACTTAAACCGGATTGTTGTATTGATGATGTCATACATCATGAAGTCAAAGAAAT
TGGAACACACATCTTGGTATGTGCTGTGAGTTATACAACTCAGGCTGGAGAAAAAATGTATTTCAGAAAA
TTCTTCAAATTTCAGGTTCTCAAACCATTGGATGTGAAAACCAAATTTTACAATGCAGAGAGTGACCTCA
GTTCTGTGACTGATGAAGTATTTCTGGAAGCCCAGATTCAGAATATGACAACCTCACCTATGTTTATGGA
GAAGGTTTCACTGGAGCCATCTATTATGTACAATGTAACAGAATTAAATTCAGTCAGCCAAGCTGGAGAA
TGTGTGTCTACGTTTGGGTCAAGAGCATATTTGCAACCAATGGATACACGCCAGTACTTATACTGCCTAA
AGCCAAAGAATGAATTTGCAGAAAAAGCAGGCATCATTAAGGGAGTAACAGTAATTGGAAAATTGGATAT
AGTATGGAAAACAAATCTAGGTGAAAGGGGAAGGTTACAGACCAGCCAACTTCAAAGAATGGCTCCAGGT
TATGGAGATGTTAGGTTGTCTTTGGAGGCAATACCAGATACCGTAAACCTTGAAGAACCTTTTCATATTA
CCTGTAAAATAACAAACTGCAGTGAAAGGACTATGGATCTGGTTTTGGAAATGTGCAATACCAATTCCAT
CCACTGGTGTGGAATTTCAGGAAGACAGCTGGGAAAGCTGCATCCAAGTTCTTCGCTCTGTCTTGCCCTT
ACTCTGCTTTCTTCAGTACAGGGACTGCAAAGCATCTCTGGCTTAAGACTAACAGACACATTCTTAAAGA
GAACATATGAATATGATGACATCGCACAAGTCTGTGTGGTATCTTCTGCCATTAAAGTGGAAAGCTGAGG
TACCGCGGCCGCGGGGATCCAGACATGATAAGATACATTGATGAGTTTGGACAAACCACAACTAGAATGC
AGTGAAAAAAATGCTTTATTTGTGAAATTTGTGATGCTATTGCTTTATTTGTAACCATTATAAGCTGCAA
TAAACAAGTTAACAACAACAATTGCATTCATTTTATGTTTCAGGTTCAGGGGGAGGTGTGGGAGGTTTTT
TCGGATCCTCTAGAGTCGATCTGCAGGCATGCTAGCTTGGCGTAATCATGGTCATAGCTGTTTCCTGTGT
GAAATTGTTATCCGCTCACAATTCCACACAACATACGAGCCGGAAGCATAAAGTGTAAAGCCTGGGGTGC
CTAATGAGTGAGCTAACTCACATTAATTGCGTTGCGCTCACTGCCCGCTTTCCAGTCGGGAAACCTGTCG
TGCCAGCTGCATTAATGAATCGGCCAACGCGCGGGGAGAGGCGGTTTGCGTATTGGGCGCTCTTCCGCTT
CCTCGCTCACTGACTCGCTGCGCTCGGTCGTTCGGCTGCGGCGAGCGGTATCAGCTCACTCAAAGGCGGT
AATACGGTTATCCACAGAATCAGGGGATAACGCAGGAAAGAACATGTGAGCAAAAGGCCAGCAAAAGGCC
AGGAACCGTAAAAAGGCCGCGTTGCTGGCGTTTTTCCATAGGCTCCGCCCCCCTGACGAGCATCACAAAA
ATCGACGCTCAAGTCAGAGGTGGCGAAACCCGACAGGACTATAAAGATACCAGGCGTTTCCCCCTGGAAG
CTCCCTCGTGCGCTCTCCTGTTCCGACCCTGCCGCTTACCGGATACCTGTCCGCCTTTCTCCCTTCGGGA
AGCGTGGCGCTTTCTCATAGCTCACGCTGTAGGTATCTCAGTTCGGTGTAGGTCGTTCGCTCCAAGCTGG
GCTGTGTGCACGAACCCCCCGTTCAGCCCGACCGCTGCGCCTTATCCGGTAACTATCGTCTTGAGTCCAA
CCCGGTAAGACACGACTTATCGCCACTGGCAGCAGCCACTGGTAACAGGATTAGCAGAGCGAGGTATGTA
GGCGGTGCTACAGAGTTCTTGAAGTGGTGGCCTAACTACGGCTACACTAGAAGAACAGTATTTGGTATCT
GCGCTCTGCTGAAGCCAGTTACCTTCGGAAAAAGAGTTGGTAGCTCTTGATCCGGCAAACAAACCACCGC
TGGTAGCGGTGGTTTTTTTGTTTGCAAGCAGCAGATTACGCGCAGAAAAAAAGGATCTCAAGAAGATCCT
TTGATCTTTTCTACGGGGTCTGACGCTCAGTGGAACGAAAACTCACGTTAAGGGATTTTGGTCATGAGAT
TATCAAAAAGGATCTTCACCTAGATCCTTTTAAATTAAAAATGAAGTTTTAAATCAATCTAAAGTATATA
TGAGTAAACTTGGTCTGACAGTTACCAATGCTTAATCAGTGAGGCACCTATCTCAGCGATCTGTCTATTT
CGTTCATCCATAGTTGCCTGACTCCCCGTCGTGTAGATAACTACGATACGGGAGGGCTTACCATCTGGCC
CCAGTGCTGCAATGATACCGCGAGACCCACGCTCACCGGCTCCAGATTTATCAGCAATAAACCAGCCAGC
CGGAAGGGCCGAGCGCAGAAGTGGTCCTGCAACTTTATCCGCCTCCATCCAGTCTATTAATTGTTGCCGG
GAAGCTAGAGTAAGTAGTTCGCCAGTTAATAGTTTGCGCAACGTTGTTGCCATTGCTACAGGCATCGTGG
TGTCACGCTCGTCGTTTGGTATGGCTTCATTCAGCTCCGGTTCCCAACGATCAAGGCGAGTTACATGATC
CCCCATGTTGTGCAAAAAAGCGGTTAGCTCCTTCGGTCCTCCGATCGTTGTCAGAAGTAAGTTGGCCGCA
GTGTTATCACTCATGGTTATGGCAGCACTGCATAATTCTCTTACTGTCATGCCATCCGTAAGATGCTTTT
CTGTGACTGGTGAGTACTCAACCAAGTCATTCTGAGAATAGTGTATGCGGCGACCGAGTTGCTCTTGCCC
GGCGTCAATACGGGATAATACCGCGCCACATAGCAGAACTTTAAAAGTGCTCATCATTGGAAAACGTTCT
TCGGGGCGAAAACTCTCAAGGATCTTACCGCTGTTGAGATCCAGTTCGATGTAACCCACTCGTGCACCCA
ACTGATCTTCAGCATCTTTTACTTTCACCAGCGTTTCTGGGTGAGCAAAAACAGGAAGGCAAAATGCCGC
AAAAAAGGGAATAAGGGCGACACGGAAATGTTGAATACTCATACTCTTCCTTTTTCAATATTATTGAAGC
ATTTATCAGGGTTATTGTCTCATGAGCGGATACATATTTGAATGTATTTAGAAAAATAAACAAATAGGGG
TTCCGCGCACATTTCCCCGAAAAGTGCCACCTGACGTCTAAGAAACCATTATTATCATGACATTAACCTA
TAAAAATAGGCGTATCACGAGGCCCTTTCGTCTCGCGCGTTTCGGTGATGACGGTGAAAACCTCTGACAC
ATGCAGCTCCCGGAGACGGTCACAGCTTGTCTGTAAGCGGATGCCGGGAGCAGACAAGCCCGTCAGGGCG
CGTCAGCGGGTGTTGGCGGGTGTCGGGGCTGGCTTAACTATGCGGCATCAGAGCAGATTGTACTGAGAGT
GCACCATATGCGGTGTGAAATACCGCACAGATGCGTAAGGAGAAAATACCGCATCAGGCGCCATTCGCCA
TTCAGGCTGCGCAACTGTTGGGAAGGGCGATCGGTGCGGGCCTCTTCGCTATTACGCCAGCTGGCGAAAG
GGGGATGTGCTGCAAGGCGATTAAGTTGGGTAACGCCAGGGTTTTCCCAGTCACGACGTTGTAAAACGAC
GGCCAGTGAGTTCGAGCTTGCATGCCTGCAGGTCGTTACATAACTTACGGTAAATGGCCCGCCTGGCTGA
CCGCCCAACGACCCCCGCCCATTGACGTCAATAATGACGTATGTTCCCATAGTAACGCCAATAGGGACTT
TCCATTGACGTCAATGGGTGGAGTATTTACGGTAAACTGCCCACTTGGCAGTACATCAAGTGTATCATAT
GCCAAGTACGCCCCCTATTGACGTCAATGACGGTAAATGGCCCGCCTGGCATTATGCCCAGTACATGACC
TTATGGGACTTTCCTACTTGGCAGTACATCTACGTATTAGTCATCGCTATTACCATG
Features (pLannotate 1.2.2; 16 found; start..end, strand, type, name):
      1..204     +  promoter       CMV promoter: human cytomegalovirus (CMV) immediate early promoter
    342..438     +  intron         SV40 intron: modified SV40 intron with splice donor and acceptor sites
    565..1815    +  CDS            TRAPPC13: TPC13_HUMAN - Also known as C5orf44. Experimental evidence at protein level: Swiss-Prot protein existence level 1. From Homo sapiens (Human).
   1836..1970    -  polyA_signal   SV40 poly(A) signal: SV40 polyadenylation signal
   2105..2121    -  protein_bind   lac operator: The lac repressor binds to the lac operator to inhibit transcription in E. coli. This inhibition can be relieved by adding lactose or isopropyl-β-D-thiogalactopyranoside (IPTG). lac repressor encoded by lacI
   2129..2159    -  promoter       lac promoter: promoter for the E. coli lac operon
   2174..2195    -  protein_bind   CAP binding site: CAP binding activates transcription in the presence of cAMP. E. coli catabolite activator protein
   2208..2300    -  CDS            lacI (fragment): lac repressor; lacI; The lac repressor binds to the lac operator to inhibit transcription in E. coli. This inhibition can be relieved by adding lactose or isopropyl-β-D-thiogalactopyranoside (IPTG).
   2483..3071    -  rep_origin     ori: high-copy-number ColE1/pMB1/pBR322/pUC origin of replication
   3242..4102    -  CDS            AmpR: β-lactamase; bla; confers resistance to ampicillin, carbenicillin, and related antibiotics
   4103..4207    -  promoter       AmpR promoter: bla
   4302..4337    +  CDS            rop (fragment): Rop protein, which maintains plasmids at low copy number; rop
   4439..4538    +  misc_feature   bom (fragment): basis of mobility region from pBR322
   4544..4699    -  CDS            lacZα (fragment): LacZα fragment of β-galactosidase; lacZ fragment
   4705..4725    -  misc_feature   MCS (fragment): pUC18/19 multiple cloning site
   4724..5027    +  enhancer       CMV enhancer: human cytomegalovirus immediate early enhancer
