[The description below was written by a language model from this plasmid's Addgene catalogue record and pLannotate feature annotations shown in this document.]
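Description:
LP580 is a mammalian expression plasmid built on the Clontech pCMV-Myc backbone that carries the full-length, unmutated human TRAPPC13 cDNA (also known as C5orf44), a subunit of the TRAPP trafficking complex. The roughly 1.25 kb insert was cloned between EcoRI and KpnI sites, both of which are retained, bringing the plasmid to about 5 kb (5,054 bp in the catalogue; the sequenced record is 5,027 nt). In bacteria it is maintained by a high-copy ColE1/pUC-type origin and selected with ampicillin through the β-lactamase gene. No mammalian selection marker is annotated, so it appears suited to transient transfection. The remaining annotated features, including fragments of lacI, lacZα, rop and bom and a lac promoter/operator, are remnants of the cloning backbone and play no role in expression.

Expression is driven by the human cytomegalovirus immediate early enhancer and promoter, which span the numbering origin of the circular sequence. They are followed by a modified SV40 intron with splice donor and acceptor sites that supports efficient mRNA processing, then the TRAPPC13 coding sequence and an SV40 polyadenylation signal. The vector supplies an N-terminal Myc epitope tag fused to the insert. The feature table does not annotate the tag separately, but the depositor states explicitly that it sits at the N-terminus, even though figures in the associated publication might suggest a C-terminal position. The tag allows detection of the protein by immunofluorescence or immunoblotting. The associated publication concerns targeting of ASH domain-containing proteins to the centrosome, which points to use of the plasmid in studying the subcellular localisation of Myc-TRAPPC13 in cultured mammalian cells.
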