Addgene plasmid #90205: LP580
Purpose: pCMV-myc with cDNA encoding HsTRAPPC13 full length
Depositing lab: Lotte Pedersen. Depositing organization: University of Copenhagen. Publication: Targeting of ASH Domain-Containing Proteins to the Centrosome. Verdier P, Morthorst SK, Pedersen LB. Methods Mol Biol. 2016;1454:15-33. doi: 10.1007/978-1-4939-3789-9_2. PubMed 27514913.
Backbone
  Vector backbone: pCMV-Myc
  Backbone manufacturer: Clontech
  Backbone size w/o insert (bp): 3800
  Total vector size (bp): 5054
  Modifications to backbone: None
  Vector type: Mammalian Expression
Growth in bacteria
  Bacterial resistance: Ampicillin, 100 μg/mL
  Growth temperature: 37°C
  Growth strain: DH5alpha
  Copy number: Unknown
Gene/Insert
  Gene/Insert name: TRAPPC13
  Species: H. sapiens (human)
  Insert size (bp): 1254
  Mutation: full length protein, no mutations
  GenBank ID: NM_024941.3
  Entrez Gene: TRAPPC13 (a.k.a. C5orf44, SHLD3)
  Promoter: CMV
  Tag / fusion protein: Myc (N terminal on insert)
  Cloning method: Restriction Enzyme; 5′ cloning site EcoRI (not destroyed); 3′ cloning site KpnI (not destroyed)
  Sequencing primers: 5′ CMV-F: CGCAAATGGGCGGTAGGCGTG; 3′ M13 Reverse: CAGGAAACAGCTATGAC
Terms and licenses: Academic/Nonprofit Terms; Industry Terms: Not Available to Industry
Depositor comments: Figures in Verdier et al. 2016 might suggest Myc tag is at the C-terminus, but the cloning vector is pCMV-Myc and the Myc tag is placed on N-terminus of protein
How to cite: LP580 was a gift from Lotte Pedersen (Addgene plasmid # 90205 ; http://n2t.net/addgene:90205 ; RRID:Addgene_90205)
